>Addgene plasmid #156599 | pD649-HAsp-RAET1L-Fc(DAPA)-AviTag-6xHis | depositor full sequence | sequence record 302307 | Full Sequence
TTTCAATATTATTGAAGCATTTATCAGGGTTATTGTCTCATGAGCGGATACATATTTGAATGTATTTAGA
AAAATAAACAAATAGGGGTCAGTGTTACAACCAATTAACCAATTCTGAACATTATCGCGAGCCCATTTAT
ACCTGAATATGGCTCATAACACCCCTTGCTCATGACCAAAATCCCTTAACGTGAGTTACGCGCGCGTCGT
TCCACTGAGCGTCAGACCCCGTAGAAAAGATCAAAGGATCTTCTTGAGATCCTTTTTTTCTGCGCGTAAT
CTGCTGCTTGCAAACAAAAAAACCACCGCTACCAGCGGTGGTTTGTTTGCCGGATCAAGAGCTACCAACT
CTTTTTCCGAAGGTAACTGGCTTCAGCAGAGCGCAGATACCAAATACTGTTCTTCTAGTGTAGCCGTAGT
TAGCCCACCACTTCAAGAACTCTGTAGCACCGCCTACATACCTCGCTCTGCTAATCCTGTTACCAGTGGC
TGCTGCCAGTGGCGATAAGTCGTGTCTTACCGGGTTGGACTCAAGACGATAGTTACCGGATAAGGCGCAG
CGGTCGGGCTGAACGGGGGGTTCGTGCACACAGCCCAGCTTGGAGCGAACGACCTACACCGAACTGAGAT
ACCTACAGCGTGAGCTATGAGAAAGCGCCACGCTTCCCGAAGGGAGAAAGGCGGACAGGTATCCGGTAAG
CGGCAGGGTCGGAACAGGAGAGCGCACGAGGGAGCTTCCAGGGGGAAACGCCTGGTATCTTTATAGTCCT
GTCGGGTTTCGCCACCTCTGACTTGAGCGTCGATTTTTGTGATGCTCGTCAGGGGGGCGGAGCCTATGGA
AAAACGCCAGCAACGCGGCCTTTTTACGGTTCCTGGCCTTTTGCTGGCCTTTTGCTCACATGTTCTTTCC
TGCGTTATCCCCTGATTCTGTGGATAACCGTATTACCGCCTTTGAGTGAGCTGATACCGCTCGCCGCAGC
CGAACGACCGAGCGCAGCGAGTCAGTGAGCGAGGAAGCGGAAGGCGAGAGTAGGGAACTGCCAGGCATCA
AACTAAGCAGAAGGCCCCTGACGGATGGCCTTTTTGCGTTTCTACAAACTCTTTCTGTGTTGTAAAACGA
CGGCCAGTCTTAAGCTCGGGCCCCCTGGGCGGTTCTGATAACGAGTAATCGTTAATCCGCAAATAACGTA
AAAACCCGCTTCGGCGGGTTTTTTTATGGGGGGAGTTTAGGGAAAGAGCATTTGTCAGAATATTTAAGGG
CGCCTGTCACTTTGCTTGATATATGAGAATTATTTAACCTTATAAATGAGAAAAAAGCAACGCACTTTAA
ATAAGATACGTTGCTTTTTCGATTGATGAACACCTATAATTAAACTATTCATCTATTATTTATGATTTTT
TGTATATACAATATTTCTAGTTTGTTAAAGAGAATTAAGAAAATAAATCTCGAAAATAATAAAGGGAAAA
TCAGTTTTTGATATCAAAATTATACATGTCAACGATAATACAAAATATAATACAAACTATAAGATGTTAT
CAGTATTTATTATCATTTAGAATAAATTTTGTGTCGCCCTTAATTGTGAGCGGATAACAATTACGAGCTT
CATGCACAGTGGCGTTGACTCAATATTGGCCATTAGCCATATTATTCATTGGTTATATAGCATAAATCAA
TATTGGCTATTGGCCATTGCATACGTTGTATCTATATCATAATATGTACATTTATATTGGCTCATGTCCA
ATATGACCGCCATGTTGGCATTGATTATTGACTAGTTATTAATAGTAATCAATTACGGGGTCATTAGTTC
ATAGCCCATATATGGAGTTCCGCGTTACATAACTTACGGTAAATGGCCCGCCTGGCTGACCGCCCAACGA
CCCCCGCCCATTGACGTCAATAATGACGTATGTTCCCATAGTAACGCCAATAGGGACTTTCCATTGACGT
CAATGGGTGGAGTATTTACGGTAAACTGCCCACTTGGCAGTACATCAAGTGTATCATATGCCAAGTACGC
CCCCTATTGACGTCAATGACGGTAAATGGCCCGCCTGGCATTATGCCCAGTACATGACCTTATGGGACTT
TCCTACTTGGCAGTACATCTACGTATTAGTCATCGCTATTACCATGGTGATGCGGTTTTGGCAGTACATC
AATGGGCGTGGATAGCGGTTTGACTCACGGGGATTTCCAAGTCTCCACCCCATTGACGTCAATGGGAGTT
TGTTTTGGCACCAAAATCAACGGGACTTTCCAAAATGTCGTAACAACTCCGCCCCATTGACGCAAATGGG
CGGTAGGCGTGTACGGTGGGAGGTCTATATAAGCAGAGCTCGTTTAGTGAACCGTCAGATCGCCTGGAGA
CGCCATCCACGCTGTTTTGACCTCCATAGAAGACACCGGGACCGATCCAGCCTCCGCGGCCGGGAACGGT
GCATTGGAACGCGGATTCCCCGTGCCAAGAGTGACGTAAGTACCGCCTATAGAGTCTATAGGCCCACCCC
CTTGGCTTCGTTAGAACGCGGCTACAATTAATACATAACCTTATGTATCATACACATACGATTTAGGTGA
CACTATAGAATAACATCCACTTTGCCTTTCTCTCCACAGGTGTCCACTCCCAGGTCCAACTGCACCTCGG
TTCTATCGAAAACGCGCCTGCTAGCGCCACCATGAAGACCATCATTGCCCTGAGCTACATCTTCTGCCTG
GTGTTCGCTGCGGCCGCCAGAAGAGAT
[516 nt withheld, positions 2758-3273]
ATGGACAGCACCCTGGAACCATCTGCTGGTGCCCCTCTTGCTATGGGCGCGCCGGGCGGCGACAAGACCC
ACACCTGCCCCCCCTGCCCAGCTCCAGAACTGCTGGGAGGGCCTTCCGTGTTCCTGTTCCCCCCCAAGCC
CAAGGACACCCTGATGATCAGCAGGACCCCCGAGGTGACCTGCGTGGTGGTGGCCGTGTCCCACGAGGAC
CCAGAGGTGAAGTTCAACTGGTACGTGGACGGCGTGGAGGTGCACAACGCCAAGACCAAGCCCAGAGAGG
AGCAGTACAACAGCACCTACAGGGTGGTGTCCGTGCTGACCGTGCTGCACCAGGACTGGCTGAACGGCAA
AGAATACAAGTGCAAAGTCTCCAACAAGGCCCTGGCTGCCCCAATCGAAAAGACAATCAGCAAGGCCAAG
GGCCAGCCACGGGAGCCCCAGGTGTACACCCTGCCCCCCAGCCGGGAGGAGATGACCAAGAACCAGGTGT
CCCTGACCTGTCTGGTGAAGGGCTTCTACCCCAGCGATATCGCCGTGGAGTGGGAGAGCAACGGCCAGCC
CGAGAACAACTACAAGACCACCCCCCCAGTGCTGGACAGCGACGGCAGCTTCTTCCTGTACAGCAAGCTG
ACCGTGGACAAGTCCAGGTGGCAGCAGGGCAACGTGTTCAGCTGCAGCGTGATGCACGAGGCCCTGCACA
ACCACTACACCCAGAAGTCCCTGAGCCTGAGCCCCGGCGGCAGCGGTCTTAATGATATTTTCGAGGCTCA
GAAGATTGAGTGGCATGAACACCACCACCATCACCACTAAGGCCGGCCTGTAGTCACTGGCACAACGCGT
TACCCGGTAAGCCAATCGGGTATACACGGTCGTCATACTGCAGACAGGGTTCTTCTACTTTGCAAGATAG
TCTTGAGTAGTAAAATAAATAGATAGAGAAAATCAGCCTCGACTGTGCCTTCTAGTTGCCAGCCATCTGT
TGTTTGCCCCTCCCCCGTGCCTTCCTTGACCCTGGAAGGTGCCACTCCCACTGTCCTTTCCTAATAAAAT
GAGGAAATTGCATCACAACACTCAACCCTATCTCGGTCTATTCTTTTGATTTATAAGGGATTTTGCCGAT
TTCGGCCTATTGGTTAAAAAATGAGCTGATTTAACAAAAATTTAACGCGAATTAATTCTGTGGAATGTGT
GTCAGTTAGGGTGTGGAAAGTCCCCAGGCTCCCCAGCAGGCAGAAGTATGCAAAGCATGCATCTCAATTA
GTCAGCAACCAGGTGTGGAAAGTCCCCAGGCTCCCCAGCAGGCAGAAGTATGCAAAGCATGCATCTCAAT
TAGTCAGCAACCATAGTCCCGCCCCTAACTCCGCCCATCCCGCCCCTAACTCCGCCCAGTTCCGCCCATT
CTCCGCCCCATGGCTGACTAATTTTTTTTATTTATGCAGAGGCCGAGGCCGCCTCTGCCTCTGAGCTATT
CCAGAAGTAGTGAGGAGGCTTTTTTGGAGGCCTAGGCTTTTGCAAAAAGCTCCCGGGAGCTTGTATATCC
ATTTTCGGATCTGATCAGCACGTGTTGACAATTAATCATCGGCATAGTATATCGGCATAGTATAATACGA
CAAGGTGAGGAACTAAACCATGACCGAGTACAAGCCCACGGTGCGCCTCGCCACCCGCGACGACGTCCCC
AGGGCCGTACGCACCCTCGCCGCCGCGTTCGCCGACTACCCCGCCACGCGCCACACCGTCGATCCGGACC
GCCACATCGAGCGGGTCACCGAGCTGCAAGAACTCTTCCTCACGCGCGTCGGGCTCGACATCGGCAAGGT
GTGGGTCGCGGACGACGGCGCCGCGGTGGCGGTCTGGACCACGCCGGAGAGCGTCGAAGCGGGGGCGGTG
TTCGCCGAGATCGGCCCGCGCATGGCCGAGTTGAGCGGTTCCCGGCTGGCCGCGCAGCAACAGATGGAAG
GCCTCCTGGCGCCGCACCGGCCCAAGGAGCCCGCGTGGTTCCTGGCCACCGTCGGCGTCTCGCCCGACCA
CCAGGGCAAGGGTCTGGGCAGCGCCGTCGTGCTCCCCGGAGTGGAGGCGGCCGAGCGCGCCGGGGTGCCC
GCCTTCCTGGAGACATCCGCGCCCCGCAACCTCCCCTTCTACGAGCGGCTCGGCTTCACCGTCACCGCCG
ACGTCGAGGTGCCCGAAGGACCGCGCACCTGGTGCATGACCCGCAAGCCCGGTGCCTGACACGTGCTACG
AGATTTCGATTCCACCGCCGCCTTCTATGAAAGGTTGGGCTTCGGAATCGTTTTCCGGGACGCCGGCTGG
ATGATCCTCCAGCGCGGGGATCTCATGCTGGAGTTCTTCGCCCACCCCAACTTGTTTATTGCAGCTTATA
ATGGTTACAAATAAAGCAATAGCATCACAAATTTCACAAATAAAGCATTTTTTTCACTGCATTCTAGTTG
TGGTTTGTCCAAACTCATCAATGTATCTTATCATGTCTGTATACCGTCGACCTCTAGCTAGAGCTTGGCG
TAATCATGGTCATTACCAATGCTTAATCAGTGAGGCACCTATCTCAGCGATCTGTCTATTTCGTTCATCC
ATAGTTGCCTGACTCCCCGTCGTGTAGATAACTACGATACGGGAGGGCTTACCATCTGGCCCCAGCGCTG
CGATGATACCGCGAGAACCACGCTCACCGGCTCCGGATTTATCAGCAATAAACCAGCCAGCCGGAAGGGC
CGAGCGCAGAAGTGGTCCTGCAACTTTATCCGCCTCCATCCAGTCTATTAATTGTTGCCGGGAAGCTAGA
GTAAGTAGTTCGCCAGTTAATAGTTTGCGCAACGTTGTTGCCATCGCTACAGGCATCGTGGTGTCACGCT
CGTCGTTTGGTATGGCTTCATTCAGCTCCGGTTCCCAACGATCAAGGCGAGTTACATGATCCCCCATGTT
GTGCAAAAAAGCGGTTAGCTCCTTCGGTCCTCCGATCGTTGTCAGAAGTAAGTTGGCCGCAGTGTTATCA
CTCATGGTTATGGCAGCACTGCATAATTCTCTTACTGTCATGCCATCCGTAAGATGCTTTTCTGTGACTG
GTGAGTACTCAACCAAGTCATTCTGAGAATAGTGTATGCGGCGACCGAGTTGCTCTTGCCCGGCGTCAAT
ACGGGATAATACCGCGCCACATAGCAGAACTTTAAAAGTGCTCATCATTGGAAAACGTTCTTCGGGGCGA
AAACTCTCAAGGATCTTACCGCTGTTGAGATCCAGTTCGATGTAACCCACTCGTGCACCCAACTGATCTT
CAGCATCTTTTACTTTCACCAGCGTTTCTGGGTGAGCAAAAACAGGAAGGCAAAATGCCGCAAAAAAGGG
AATAAGGGCGACACGGAAATGTTGAATACTCATATTCTTCCTT
Features (pLannotate 1.2.2; 21 found; start..end, strand, type, name):
    119..143     -  CDS            KanR (fragment): aminoglycoside phosphotransferase; aph(3')-Ia; confers resistance to kanamycin
    254..842     +  rep_origin     ori: high-copy-number ColE1/pMB1/pBR322/pUC origin of replication
   1067..1084    +  terminator     rrnB T2 terminator (fragment): transcription terminator T2 from the E. coli rrnB gene
   1109..1128    -  CDS            lacZα (fragment): LacZα fragment of β-galactosidase; lacZ fragment
   1584..1600    +  protein_bind   lac operator: The lac repressor binds to the lac operator to inhibit transcription in E. coli. This inhibition can be relieved by adding lactose or isopropyl-β-D-thiogalactopyranoside (IPTG). lac repressor encoded by lacI
   1843..2146    +  enhancer       CMV enhancer: human cytomegalovirus immediate early enhancer
   2147..2350    +  promoter       CMV promoter: human cytomegalovirus (CMV) immediate early promoter
   2486..2529    +  intron         CMV intron (fragment): modified intron A from human cytomegalovirus
   2581..2599    +  promoter       SP6 promoter: promoter for bacteriophage SP6 RNA polymerase
   2603..2640    +  CDS            IgH signal sequence (fragment): signal sequence from the mouse immunoglobulin heavy chain variable region
   2680..3318    +  CDS            RAET1L (fragment) (sequence partly withheld): ULBP6_HUMAN - Also known as ULBP6 From Homo sapiens (Human).
   3334..4011    +  CDS            IGHG1 (fragment): IGHG1_HUMAN - Experimental evidence at protein level: Swiss-Prot protein existence level 1. Constant region of immunoglobulin heavy chains. Immunoglobulins, also known as antibodies, are membrane-bound or secreted glycoproteins produced by B lymphocytes. In the recognition phase of humoral immunity, the membrane-bound immunoglobulins serve as receptors which, upon binding of a specific antigen, trigger the clonal expansion and differentiation of B lymphocytes into immunoglobulins- secreting plasma cells. Secreted immunoglobulins mediate the effector phase of humoral immunity, which results in
   4226..4337    +  polyA_signal   bGH poly(A) signal: bovine growth hormone polyadenylation signal
   4338..4446    +  rep_origin     f1 ori (fragment): f1 bacteriophage origin of replication; arrow indicates direction of (+) strand synthesis
   4460..4789    +  promoter       SV40 promoter: SV40 enhancer and early promoter
   4837..4884    +  promoter       EM7 promoter: synthetic bacterial promoter&nbsp
   4903..5502    +  CDS            PuroR (fragment): puromycin N-acetyltransferase; pac from Streptomyces; confers resistance to puromycin
   5512..5637    +  CDS            ble (fragment): BLE_KLEPN - Experimental evidence at protein level: Swiss-Prot protein existence level 1. Binding protein with a strong affinity to the bleomycin family of antibiotics. Binds to CL990; an antimitotic-antibiotic compound. From Klebsiella pneumoniae.
   5632..5753    +  polyA_signal   SV40 poly(A) signal: SV40 polyadenylation signal
   5806..6666    -  CDS            AmpR: β-lactamase; bla; confers resistance to ampicillin, carbenicillin, and related antibiotics
   6669..89      -  promoter       AmpR promoter (fragment) (across the origin): bla
