[The description below was written by a language model from this plasmid's Addgene catalogue record and pLannotate feature annotations shown in this document.]
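Description:
pD649-HAsp-RAET1L-Fc(DAPA)-AviTag-6xHis is a mammalian expression plasmid built on the pD649 backbone for producing the extracellular domain of human RAET1L (also known as ULBP6 or RAET1H) as a secreted Fc fusion protein. In E. coli it is maintained at high copy from a ColE1/pUC-type origin and selected with ampicillin through a complete β-lactamase gene. The feature table also shows short remnants of KanR, lacZα, an rrnB terminator and an f1 origin, which appear to be non-functional backbone leftovers. For mammalian cells, an SV40 early promoter/EM7 cassette drives a puromycin N-acetyltransferase gene (annotated as a fragment, followed by a small piece of a ble gene) ending in an SV40 polyadenylation signal.

The expression unit uses the CMV immediate-early enhancer and promoter, followed by a fragment of CMV intron A and an SP6 promoter, which can serve for in vitro transcription and as a sequencing primer site. The open reading frame starts with a secretion signal: the plasmid name indicates an "HAsp" leader, whereas the annotation software matched this region to a fragment of a mouse IgH signal sequence. Next comes the RAET1L ectodomain, cloned between retained NotI and AscI sites, fused to the human IgG1 Fc region. The Fc carries the D265A and P329A (DAPA) substitutions, which are generally used to reduce Fc effector binding. According to the record, an AviTag for site-specific biotinylation and a 6xHis tag for affinity purification follow at the C terminus, although neither is annotated in the table. A bGH polyadenylation signal ends the transcript.

The plasmid belongs to a collection made for a human IgSF cell-surface protein interaction screen. The depositor notes that some members of the collection may carry an IS4-like transposase insertion upstream of the CMV promoter; no such feature is annotated here.
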