Addgene plasmid #156599: pD649-HAsp-RAET1L-Fc(DAPA)-AviTag-6xHis
Purpose: Mammalian expression of cell-surface protein extracellular domain fused to Fc(DAPA)-Avi-6xHis. Protein is secreted from cells.
Depositing lab: Chris Garcia. Depositing organization: Stanford University. Publication: A Human IgSF Cell-Surface Interactome Reveals a Complex Network of Protein-Protein Interactions. Wojtowicz WM, Vielmetter J, Fernandes RA, Siepe DH, Eastman CL, Chisholm GB, Cox S, Klock H, Anderson PW, Rue SM, Miller JJ, Glaser SM, Bragstad ML, Vance J, Lam AW, Lesley SA, Zinn K, Garcia KC. Cell. 2020 Aug 20;182(4):1027-1043.e17. doi: 10.1016/j.cell.2020.07.025. PubMed 32822567.
Backbone
  Vector backbone: pD649
  Backbone size w/o insert (bp): 6106
  Vector type: Mammalian Expression
Growth in bacteria
  Bacterial resistance: Ampicillin, 100 μg/mL
  Growth temperature: 37°C
  Growth strain: DH5alpha
  Copy number: High Copy
Gene/Insert
  Gene/Insert name: RAET1L (alt name: RET1L)
  Species: H. sapiens (human)
  Insert size (bp): 570
  Mutation: Fc region of human IgG contains D265A and P329A mutations (DAPA)
  Entrez Gene: RAET1L (a.k.a. RAET1H, ULBP6)
  Promoter: CMV/SP6
  Tag / fusion protein: Fc(DAPA)-AviTag-6xHis (C terminal on backbone)
  Cloning method: Restriction Enzyme; 5′ cloning site GCGGCCGC (not destroyed); 3′ cloning site GGCGCGCC (not destroyed)
  Sequencing primers: 5′ ATTTAGGTGACACTATAG; 3′ CACGTACCAGTTGAACTTCACC
Resource information
  A portion of this plasmid was derived from a plasmid made by: synthesis by ThermoFisher
Terms and licenses: Academic/Nonprofit Terms; Industry Terms: Not Available to Industry
Depositor comments: Some plasmids in this collection may have an IS4-like element ISVsa5 family transposase upstream of the CMV promoter.
How to cite: pD649-HAsp-RAET1L-Fc(DAPA)-AviTag-6xHis was a gift from Chris Garcia (Addgene plasmid # 156599 ; http://n2t.net/addgene:156599 ; RRID:Addgene_156599)
