>Addgene plasmid #156599 | pD649-HAsp-RAET1L-Fc(DAPA)-AviTag-6xHis | depositor partial sequence | sequence record 302308 | insert (extracellular domain)
AGAAGAGAT
[516 nt withheld, positions 10-525]
ATGGACAGCACCCTGGAACCATCTGCTGGTGCCCCTCTTGCTATG
